Addgene plasmid #139079: pHCKan-ydfHp-GFPuv
Purpose: Low phosphate inducible promoter ydfHp for GFP expression
Depositing lab: Michael Lynch. Depositing organization: Duke University. Publication: Media Robustness and Scalability of Phosphate Regulated Promoters Useful for Two-Stage Autoinduction in E. coli. Moreb EA, Ye Z, Efromson JP, Hennigan JN, Menacho-Melgar R, Lynch MD. ACS Synth Biol. 2020 Jun 19;9(6):1483-1486. doi: 10.1021/acssynbio.0c00182. Epub 2020 May 27. PubMed 32353228.
Backbone
  Vector backbone: pSMART-HC Kan
  Vector type: Bacterial Expression
Growth in bacteria
  Bacterial resistance: Kanamycin, 50 μg/mL
  Growth temperature: 37°C
  Growth strain: DH5alpha ; DLF_R002
  Copy number: High Copy
Gene/Insert
  Gene/Insert name: ydfHp-GFPuv
  Species: E. coli
  Cloning method: Gibson Cloning
Terms and licenses: Academic/Nonprofit Terms; Industry Terms: Not Available to Industry
Depositor comments: DLF_R002 is used for recombinant protein production. It is not required to propogate the plasmid
How to cite: pHCKan-ydfHp-GFPuv was a gift from Michael Lynch (Addgene plasmid # 139079 ; http://n2t.net/addgene:139079 ; RRID:Addgene_139079)
