[The description below was written by a language model from this plasmid's Addgene catalogue record and pLannotate feature annotations shown in this document.]
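Description:
pHCKan-ydfHp-GFPuv is a small (about 2.7 kb) high-copy bacterial expression plasmid built on the pSMART-HC Kan backbone and assembled by Gibson cloning. It replicates in E. coli from a ColE1/pUC-type origin and is selected with kanamycin. Resistance comes from an aminoglycoside phosphotransferase (aph(3')-Ia) gene, which the annotation places directly downstream of a cat promoter. As is characteristic of the pSMART design, the functional units are insulated by transcription terminators. A bidirectional tonB terminator sits between the reporter and the resistance cassette, a T7 early terminator follows the kanamycin gene, and a T3 early terminator flanks the origin. This arrangement limits read-through into or out of the insert.

The payload is the E. coli ydfH promoter (ydfHp) driving GFPuv, which the feature table annotates as the Cycle 3 GFP variant, a bright, UV-excitable GFP mutant. The promoter is not called as a feature by the automated annotation. It presumably lies in the roughly 180 bp upstream of the GFP coding sequence, but the record does not give its exact boundaries or any ribosome binding site details. According to the catalogue entry, ydfHp is induced by low phosphate, so GFP fluorescence reports promoter activity as phosphate is depleted from the medium.

The plasmid serves as a reporter for characterising phosphate-regulated promoters for two-stage autoinduction in E. coli, where expression switches on without an added inducer once growth exhausts phosphate. The depositor notes that strain DLF_R002 is used for recombinant protein production, while ordinary cloning strains such as DH5alpha suffice for propagation.
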