Features (pLannotate 1.2.2; 7 found; start..end, strand, type, name):
    181..900     +  CDS            Cycle 3 GFP: Cycle 3 GFP (Crameri et al., 1996) mammalian codon-optimized
   1087..1118    +  terminator     tonB terminator: bidirectional E. coli tonB-P14 transcription terminator
   1119..1221    +  promoter       cat promoter: promoter of the E. coli cat gene encoding chloramphenicol acetyltransferase
   1222..2035    +  CDS            KanR (fragment): aminoglycoside phosphotransferase; aph(3')-Ia; confers resistance to kanamycin in bacteria or G418 (Geneticin®) in eukaryotes
   2058..2085    +  terminator     T7Te terminator: phage T7 early transcription terminator
   2097..2684    -  rep_origin     ori: high-copy-number ColE1/pMB1/pBR322/pUC origin of replication
   2706..2735    -  terminator     T3Te terminator: phage T3 early transcription terminator
>Addgene plasmid #139079 | pHCKan-ydfHp-GFPuv | addgene full sequence | sequence record 276371 | Addgene NGS Result
CAGTCCAGTTACGCTGGAGTCTGAGGCTCGTCCTGAATGATATCAAGCTTGAATTCGTTGCTATGCCGGA
CTGAATGTCCACCGTCAGTAATTTTTATACCCGGCGTAACTGCCGGGTTATTGCTTGTCACAAAAAAGTG
GTAGACTCATGCAGTTAACTCACTTGTAGGAGGATAATCTATGGCTAGCAAAGGAGAAGAACTTTTCACT
GGAGTTGTCCCAATTCTTGTTGAATTAGATGGTGATGTTAATGGGCACAAATTTTCTGTCAGTGGAGAGG
GTGAAGGTGATGCTACATACGGAAAGCTTACCCTTAAATTTATTTGCACTACTGGAAAACTACCTGTTCC
ATGGCCAACACTTGTCACTACTTTCTCTTATGGTGTTCAATGCTTTTCCCGTTATCCGGATCATATGAAA
CGGCATGACTTTTTCAAGAGTGCCATGCCCGAAGGTTATGTACAGGAACGCACTATATCTTTCAAAGATG
ACGGGAACTACAAGACGCGTGCTGAAGTCAAGTTTGAAGGTGATACCCTTGTTAATCGTATCGAGTTAAA
AGGTATTGATTTTAAAGAAGATGGAAACATTCTCGGACACAAACTCGAGTACAACTATAACTCACACAAT
GTATACATCACGGCAGACAAACAAAAGAATGGAATCAAAGCTAACTTCAAAATTCGCCACAACATTGAAG
ATGGATCCGTTCAACTAGCAGACCATTATCAACAAAATACTCCAATTGGCGATGGCCCTGTCCTTTTACC
AGACAACCATTACCTGTCGACACAATCTGCCCTTTCGAAAGATCCCAACGAAAAGCGTGACCACATGGTC
CTTCTTGAGTTTGTAACTGCTGCTGGGATTACACATGGCATGGATGAGCTCTACAAATAATGAGGATCCC
CGGCTTATCGGTCAGTTTCACCTGATTTACGTAAAAACCCGCTTCGGCGGGTTTTTGCTTTTGGAGGGGC
AGAAAGATGAATGACTGTCCACGACGCTATACCCAAAAGAAAGACGAATTCTCTAGATATCGCTCAATAC
TGACCATTTAAATCATACCTGACCTCCATAGCAGAAAGTCAAAAGCCTCCGACCGGAGGCTTTTGACTTG
ATCGGCACGTAAGAGGTTCCAACTTTCACCATAATGAAATAAGATCACTACCGGGCGTATTTTTTGAGTT
ATCGAGATTTTCAGGAGCTAAGGAAGCTAAAATGAGCCATATTCAACGGGAAACGTCTTGCTCGAGGCCG
CGATTAAATTCCAACATGGATGCTGATTTATATGGGTATAAATGGGCTCGCGATAATGTCGGGCAATCAG
GTGCGACAATCTATCGATTGTATGGGAAGCCCGATGCGCCAGAGTTGTTTCTGAAACATGGCAAAGGTAG
CGTTGCCAATGATGTTACAGATGAGATGGTCAGGCTAAACTGGCTGACGGAATTTATGCCTCTTCCGACC
ATCAAGCATTTTATCCGTACTCCTGATGATGCATGGTTACTCACCACTGCGATCCCAGGGAAAACAGCAT
TCCAGGTATTAGAAGAATATCCTGATTCAGGTGAAAATATTGTTGATGCGCTGGCAGTGTTCCTGCGCCG
GTTGCATTCGATTCCTGTTTGTAATTGTCCTTTTAACGGCGATCGCGTATTTCGTCTCGCTCAGGCGCAA
TCACGAATGAATAACGGTTTGGTTGGTGCGAGTGATTTTGATGACGAGCGTAATGGCTGGCCTGTTGAAC
AAGTCTGGAAAGAAATGCATAAGCTTTTGCCATTCTCACCGGATTCAGTCGTCACCCATGGTGATTTCTC
ACTTGATAACCTTATTTTTGACGAGGGGAAATTAATAGGTTGTATTGATGTTGGACGAGTCGGAATCGCA
GACCGATACCAGGATCTTGCCATCCTATGGAACTGCCTCGGTGAGTTTTCTCCTTCATTACAGAAACGGC
TTTTTCAAAAATATGGTATTGATAATCCTGATATGAATAAATTGCAGTTTCACTTGATGCTCGATGAGTT
TTTCTGAGGGCCCAAATGTAATCACCTGGCTCACCTTCGGGTGGGCCTTTCTGCGTTGCTGGCGTTTTTC
CATAGGCTCCGCCCCCCTGACGAGCATCACAAAAATCGATGCTCAAGTCAGAGGTGGCGAAACCCGACAG
GACTATAAAGATACCAGGCGTTTCCCCCTGGAAGCTCCCTCGTGCGCTCTCCTGTTCCGACCCTGCCGCT
TACCGGATACCTGTCCGCCTTTCTCCCTTCGGGAAGCGTGGCGCTTTCTCATAGCTCACGCTGTAGGTAT
CTCAGTTCGGTGTAGGTCGTTCGCTCCAAGCTGGGCTGTGTGCACGAACCCCCCGTTCAGCCCGACCGCT
GCGCCTTATCCGGTAACTATCGTCTTGAGTCCAACCCGGTAAGACACGACTTATCGCCACTGGCAGCAGC
CACTGGTAACAGGATTAGCAGAGCGAGGTATGTAGGCGGTGCTACAGAGTTCTTGAAGTGGTGGCCTAAC
TACGGCTACACTAGAAGAACAGTATTTGGTATCTGCGCTCTGCTGAAGCCAGTTACCTCGGAAAAAGAGT
TGGTAGCTCTTGATCCGGCAAACAAACCACCGCTGGTAGCGGTGGTTTTTTTGTTTGCAAGCAGCAGATT
ACGCGCAGAAAAAAAGGATCTCAAGAAGATCCTTTGATTTTCTACCGAAGAAAGGCCCACCCGTGAAGGT
GAGCCAGTGAGTTGATTG
